Addgene plasmid #91854: pSpCas9(BB)-2A-miRFP670
Purpose: Cas9 from S. pyogenes with 2A-miRFP670, and cloning backbone for sgRNA. Modified Zhang Plasmid #62988
Depositing lab: Ralf Kuehn. Depositing organization: Max-Delbrueck-Centrum fuer Molekulare Medizin (MDC).
Backbone
  Vector backbone: PX459
  Backbone size w/o insert (bp): 2522
  Total vector size (bp): 8866
  Modifications to backbone: Removal of F1 promoter. Exchange of 2A-puro with 2A-miRFP670.
  Vector type: Mammalian Expression, CRISPR
Growth in bacteria
  Bacterial resistance: Ampicillin, 100 μg/mL
  Growth temperature: 37°C
  Growth strain: DH5alpha
  Copy number: Unknown
Gene/Insert 1
  Gene/Insert name: hSpCas9-2A-miRFP670 (alt names: Cas9; iRFP)
  Species: Synthetic
  Insert size (bp): 6300
  GenBank ID: hSpCas9-2A-miRFP670
  Promoter: Cbh
  Tag / fusion protein: 3XFLAG (N terminal on insert); 2A-miRFP670 (C terminal on insert)
  Cloning method: Restriction Enzyme; 5′ cloning site AgeI (not destroyed); 3′ cloning site EcoRI (not destroyed)
  Sequencing primers: 5′ TTTATGGCGAGGCGGCGG; 3′ CATCACTAGGGGTTCCTGCG
Gene/Insert 2
  Gene/Insert name: BB-guide RNA (alt name: U6-BB-gRNA)
  Species: Synthetic
  Insert size (bp): 300
  GenBank ID: U6- BbsI-gRNA
  Promoter: U6
  Cloning method: Unknown
  Sequencing primers: 5′ GACAGGTATCCGGTAAGCGG; 3′ TGGAAAGTCCCTATTGGCGT
Resource information
  A portion of this plasmid was derived from a plasmid made by: From Addgene #62988 and #79987
Terms and licenses: Academic/Nonprofit Terms; Industry Terms: Not Available to Industry
Depositor comments: This is an altered version of the Zhang Lab's Addgene Plasmid #62988 Cas9-2A-Puro. The miRFP670 came from Verkhusha Lab's Addgene Plasmid #79987. The 2A sequence from the original plasmid was kept. Also, the F1 sequence was deleted.
How to cite: pSpCas9(BB)-2A-miRFP670 was a gift from Ralf Kuehn (Addgene plasmid # 91854 ; http://n2t.net/addgene:91854 ; RRID:Addgene_91854)
