[The description below was written by a language model from this plasmid's Addgene catalogue record and pLannotate feature annotations shown in this document.]
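Description:
pSpCas9(BB)-2A-miRFP670 is an 8,866 bp all-in-one CRISPR/Cas9 plasmid for transient expression in mammalian cells. It is derived from the PX459 (Cas9-2A-Puro) backbone. It is maintained in E. coli through a high-copy ColE1/pUC-type origin and selected with ampicillin via the β-lactamase gene. Relative to its parent, the puromycin resistance gene downstream of the 2A peptide has been replaced with miRFP670, and the f1 sequence has been deleted. A single AAV2 ITR annotated after the polyadenylation signal appears to be a remnant of the parental backbone. The record does not indicate that the plasmid is meant for AAV packaging.

The plasmid carries two expression units. A human U6 RNA polymerase III promoter drives an S. pyogenes guide RNA scaffold, and the "BB" designation refers to a BbsI cloning site between promoter and scaffold where a target-specific spacer is inserted. Downstream, the Cbh promoter (CMV enhancer, chicken β-actin promoter and a hybrid intron) drives human codon-optimised SpCas9. According to the catalogue entry, Cas9 carries an N-terminal 3xFLAG tag, although the feature table does not annotate it; a nucleoplasmin nuclear localisation signal is annotated at the C-terminus. The retained 2A self-cleaving peptide links Cas9 to miRFP670, a monomeric near-infrared fluorescent protein engineered from a bacterial phytochrome, so both proteins come from one transcript, which ends at the bGH poly(A) signal.

Because miRFP670 is co-expressed with Cas9, transfected cells can be identified or enriched by far-red fluorescence rather than by drug selection. This leaves the green and red channels free for other reporters in genome-editing experiments.
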