Features (pLannotate 1.2.2; 15 found; start..end, strand, type, name):
      1..241     +  promoter       U6 promoter: RNA polymerase III promoter for human U6 snRNA
    268..343     +  misc_RNA       gRNA scaffold: guide RNA scaffold for the Streptococcus pyogenes CRISPR/Cas9 system
    350..393     +  misc_RNA       gRNA scaffold (fragment): guide RNA scaffold for the Streptococcus pyogenes CRISPR/Cas9 system
    440..725     +  enhancer       CMV enhancer: human cytomegalovirus immediate early enhancer; contains an 18-bp deletion relative to the standard CMV enhancer
    727..1004    +  promoter       chicken β-actin promoter: No description available
   1005..1233    +  intron         hybrid intron: hybrid between chicken β-actin (CBA) and minute virus of mice (MMV) introns (Gray et al., 2011)
   1371..2972    +  CDS            Cas9(N): N-terminal portion of Streptococcus pyogenes Cas9 (Zetsche et al., 2015)
   2973..5471    +  CDS            Cas9(C): C-terminal portion of Streptococcus pyogenes Cas9 (Zetsche et al., 2015)
   5472..5519    +  CDS            nucleoplasmin NLS: bipartite nuclear localization signal from nucleoplasmin
   5589..6536    +  CDS            ORF frame 1: bright monomeric near-infrared fluorescent protein engineered from a bacterial phytochrome, with an emission maximum of 670 nm (Shcherbakova et al., 2016)
   6576..6687    +  polyA_signal   bGH poly(A) signal: bovine growth hormone polyadenylation signal
   6792..6930    +  repeat_region  AAV2 ITR: inverted terminal repeat of adeno-associated virus serotype 2 inverted
   7081..7185    +  promoter       AmpR promoter: bla
   7186..8046    +  CDS            AmpR: β-lactamase; bla; confers resistance to ampicillin, carbenicillin, and related antibiotics
   8217..8805    +  rep_origin     ori: high-copy-number ColE1/pMB1/pBR322/pUC origin of replication
>Addgene plasmid #91854 | pSpCas9(BB)-2A-miRFP670 | depositor full sequence | sequence record 176529 | pSpCas9(BB)-2A-miRFP670 sequence 8866 bps
GAGGGCCTATTTCCCATGATTCCTTCATATTTGCATATACGATACAAGGCTGTTAGAGAGATAATTGGAA
TTAATTTGACTGTAAACACAAAGATATTAGTACAAAATACGTGACGTAGAAAGTAATAATTTCTTGGGTA
GTTTGCAGTTTTAAAATTATGTTTTAAAATGGACTATCATATGCTTACCGTAACTTGAAAGTATTTCGAT
TTCTTGGCTTTATATATCTTGTGGAAAGGACGAAACACCGGGTCTTCGAGAAGACCTGTTTTAGAGCTAG
AAATAGCAAGTTAAAATAAGGCTAGTCCGTTATCAACTTGAAAAAGTGGCACCGAGTCGGTGCTTTTTTG
TTTTAGAGCTAGAAATAGCAAGTTAAAATAAGGCTAGTCCGTTTTTAGCGCGTGCGCCAATTCTGCAGAC
AAATGGCTCTAGAGGTACCCGTTACATAACTTACGGTAAATGGCCCGCCTGGCTGACCGCCCAACGACCC
CCGCCCATTGACGTCAATAGTAACGCCAATAGGGACTTTCCATTGACGTCAATGGGTGGAGTATTTACGG
TAAACTGCCCACTTGGCAGTACATCAAGTGTATCATATGCCAAGTACGCCCCCTATTGACGTCAATGACG
GTAAATGGCCCGCCTGGCATTGTGCCCAGTACATGACCTTATGGGACTTTCCTACTTGGCAGTACATCTA
CGTATTAGTCATCGCTATTACCATGGTCGAGGTGAGCCCCACGTTCTGCTTCACTCTCCCCATCTCCCCC
CCCTCCCCACCCCCAATTTTGTATTTATTTATTTTTTAATTATTTTGTGCAGCGATGGGGGCGGGGGGGG
GGGGGGGGCGCGCGCCAGGCGGGGCGGGGCGGGGCGAGGGGCGGGGCGGGGCGAGGCGGAGAGGTGCGGC
GGCAGCCAATCAGAGCGGCGCGCTCCGAAAGTTTCCTTTTATGGCGAGGCGGCGGCGGCGGCGGCCCTAT
AAAAAGCGAAGCGCGCGGCGGGCGGGAGTCGCTGCGACGCTGCCTTCGCCCCGTGCCCCGCTCCGCCGCC
GCCTCGCGCCGCCCGCCCCGGCTCTGACTGACCGCGTTACTCCCACAGGTGAGCGGGCGGGACGGCCCTT
CTCCTCCGGGCTGTAATTAGCTGAGCAAGAGGTAAGGGTTTAAGGGATGGTTGGTTGGTGGGGTATTAAT
GTTTAATTACCTGGAGCACCTGCCTGAAATCACTTTTTTTCAGGTTGGACCGGTGCCACCATGGACTATA
AGGACCACGACGGAGACTACAAGGATCATGATATTGATTACAAAGACGATGACGATAAGATGGCCCCAAA
GAAGAAGCGGAAGGTCGGTATCCACGGAGTCCCAGCAGCCGACAAGAAGTACAGCATCGGCCTGGACATC
GGCACCAACTCTGTGGGCTGGGCCGTGATCACCGACGAGTACAAGGTGCCCAGCAAGAAATTCAAGGTGC
TGGGCAACACCGACCGGCACAGCATCAAGAAGAACCTGATCGGAGCCCTGCTGTTCGACAGCGGCGAAAC
AGCCGAGGCCACCCGGCTGAAGAGAACCGCCAGAAGAAGATACACCAGACGGAAGAACCGGATCTGCTAT
CTGCAAGAGATCTTCAGCAACGAGATGGCCAAGGTGGACGACAGCTTCTTCCACAGACTGGAAGAGTCCT
TCCTGGTGGAAGAGGATAAGAAGCACGAGCGGCACCCCATCTTCGGCAACATCGTGGACGAGGTGGCCTA
CCACGAGAAGTACCCCACCATCTACCACCTGAGAAAGAAACTGGTGGACAGCACCGACAAGGCCGACCTG
CGGCTGATCTATCTGGCCCTGGCCCACATGATCAAGTTCCGGGGCCACTTCCTGATCGAGGGCGACCTGA
ACCCCGACAACAGCGACGTGGACAAGCTGTTCATCCAGCTGGTGCAGACCTACAACCAGCTGTTCGAGGA
AAACCCCATCAACGCCAGCGGCGTGGACGCCAAGGCCATCCTGTCTGCCAGACTGAGCAAGAGCAGACGG
CTGGAAAATCTGATCGCCCAGCTGCCCGGCGAGAAGAAGAATGGCCTGTTCGGAAACCTGATTGCCCTGA
GCCTGGGCCTGACCCCCAACTTCAAGAGCAACTTCGACCTGGCCGAGGATGCCAAACTGCAGCTGAGCAA
GGACACCTACGACGACGACCTGGACAACCTGCTGGCCCAGATCGGCGACCAGTACGCCGACCTGTTTCTG
GCCGCCAAGAACCTGTCCGACGCCATCCTGCTGAGCGACATCCTGAGAGTGAACACCGAGATCACCAAGG
CCCCCCTGAGCGCCTCTATGATCAAGAGATACGACGAGCACCACCAGGACCTGACCCTGCTGAAAGCTCT
CGTGCGGCAGCAGCTGCCTGAGAAGTACAAAGAGATTTTCTTCGACCAGAGCAAGAACGGCTACGCCGGC
TACATTGACGGCGGAGCCAGCCAGGAAGAGTTCTACAAGTTCATCAAGCCCATCCTGGAAAAGATGGACG
GCACCGAGGAACTGCTCGTGAAGCTGAACAGAGAGGACCTGCTGCGGAAGCAGCGGACCTTCGACAACGG
CAGCATCCCCCACCAGATCCACCTGGGAGAGCTGCACGCCATTCTGCGGCGGCAGGAAGATTTTTACCCA
TTCCTGAAGGACAACCGGGAAAAGATCGAGAAGATCCTGACCTTCCGCATCCCCTACTACGTGGGCCCTC
TGGCCAGGGGAAACAGCAGATTCGCCTGGATGACCAGAAAGAGCGAGGAAACCATCACCCCCTGGAACTT
CGAGGAAGTGGTGGACAAGGGCGCTTCCGCCCAGAGCTTCATCGAGCGGATGACCAACTTCGATAAGAAC
CTGCCCAACGAGAAGGTGCTGCCCAAGCACAGCCTGCTGTACGAGTACTTCACCGTGTATAACGAGCTGA
CCAAAGTGAAATACGTGACCGAGGGAATGAGAAAGCCCGCCTTCCTGAGCGGCGAGCAGAAAAAGGCCAT
CGTGGACCTGCTGTTCAAGACCAACCGGAAAGTGACCGTGAAGCAGCTGAAAGAGGACTACTTCAAGAAA
ATCGAGTGCTTCGACTCCGTGGAAATCTCCGGCGTGGAAGATCGGTTCAACGCCTCCCTGGGCACATACC
ACGATCTGCTGAAAATTATCAAGGACAAGGACTTCCTGGACAATGAGGAAAACGAGGACATTCTGGAAGA
TATCGTGCTGACCCTGACACTGTTTGAGGACAGAGAGATGATCGAGGAACGGCTGAAAACCTATGCCCAC
CTGTTCGACGACAAAGTGATGAAGCAGCTGAAGCGGCGGAGATACACCGGCTGGGGCAGGCTGAGCCGGA
AGCTGATCAACGGCATCCGGGACAAGCAGTCCGGCAAGACAATCCTGGATTTCCTGAAGTCCGACGGCTT
CGCCAACAGAAACTTCATGCAGCTGATCCACGACGACAGCCTGACCTTTAAAGAGGACATCCAGAAAGCC
CAGGTGTCCGGCCAGGGCGATAGCCTGCACGAGCACATTGCCAATCTGGCCGGCAGCCCCGCCATTAAGA
AGGGCATCCTGCAGACAGTGAAGGTGGTGGACGAGCTCGTGAAAGTGATGGGCCGGCACAAGCCCGAGAA
CATCGTGATCGAAATGGCCAGAGAGAACCAGACCACCCAGAAGGGACAGAAGAACAGCCGCGAGAGAATG
AAGCGGATCGAAGAGGGCATCAAAGAGCTGGGCAGCCAGATCCTGAAAGAACACCCCGTGGAAAACACCC
AGCTGCAGAACGAGAAGCTGTACCTGTACTACCTGCAGAATGGGCGGGATATGTACGTGGACCAGGAACT
GGACATCAACCGGCTGTCCGACTACGATGTGGACCATATCGTGCCTCAGAGCTTTCTGAAGGACGACTCC
ATCGACAACAAGGTGCTGACCAGAAGCGACAAGAACCGGGGCAAGAGCGACAACGTGCCCTCCGAAGAGG
TCGTGAAGAAGATGAAGAACTACTGGCGGCAGCTGCTGAACGCCAAGCTGATTACCCAGAGAAAGTTCGA
CAATCTGACCAAGGCCGAGAGAGGCGGCCTGAGCGAACTGGATAAGGCCGGCTTCATCAAGAGACAGCTG
GTGGAAACCCGGCAGATCACAAAGCACGTGGCACAGATCCTGGACTCCCGGATGAACACTAAGTACGACG
AGAATGACAAGCTGATCCGGGAAGTGAAAGTGATCACCCTGAAGTCCAAGCTGGTGTCCGATTTCCGGAA
GGATTTCCAGTTTTACAAAGTGCGCGAGATCAACAACTACCACCACGCCCACGACGCCTACCTGAACGCC
GTCGTGGGAACCGCCCTGATCAAAAAGTACCCTAAGCTGGAAAGCGAGTTCGTGTACGGCGACTACAAGG
TGTACGACGTGCGGAAGATGATCGCCAAGAGCGAGCAGGAAATCGGCAAGGCTACCGCCAAGTACTTCTT
CTACAGCAACATCATGAACTTTTTCAAGACCGAGATTACCCTGGCCAACGGCGAGATCCGGAAGCGGCCT
CTGATCGAGACAAACGGCGAAACCGGGGAGATCGTGTGGGATAAGGGCCGGGATTTTGCCACCGTGCGGA
AAGTGCTGAGCATGCCCCAAGTGAATATCGTGAAAAAGACCGAGGTGCAGACAGGCGGCTTCAGCAAAGA
GTCTATCCTGCCCAAGAGGAACAGCGATAAGCTGATCGCCAGAAAGAAGGACTGGGACCCTAAGAAGTAC
GGCGGCTTCGACAGCCCCACCGTGGCCTATTCTGTGCTGGTGGTGGCCAAAGTGGAAAAGGGCAAGTCCA
AGAAACTGAAGAGTGTGAAAGAGCTGCTGGGGATCACCATCATGGAAAGAAGCAGCTTCGAGAAGAATCC
CATCGACTTTCTGGAAGCCAAGGGCTACAAAGAAGTGAAAAAGGACCTGATCATCAAGCTGCCTAAGTAC
TCCCTGTTCGAGCTGGAAAACGGCCGGAAGAGAATGCTGGCCTCTGCCGGCGAACTGCAGAAGGGAAACG
AACTGGCCCTGCCCTCCAAATATGTGAACTTCCTGTACCTGGCCAGCCACTATGAGAAGCTGAAGGGCTC
CCCCGAGGATAATGAGCAGAAACAGCTGTTTGTGGAACAGCACAAGCACTACCTGGACGAGATCATCGAG
CAGATCAGCGAGTTCTCCAAGAGAGTGATCCTGGCCGACGCTAATCTGGACAAAGTGCTGTCCGCCTACA
ACAAGCACCGGGATAAGCCCATCAGAGAGCAGGCCGAGAATATCATCCACCTGTTTACCCTGACCAATCT
GGGAGCCCCTGCCGCCTTCAAGTACTTTGACACCACCATCGACCGGAAGAGGTACACCAGCACCAAAGAG
GTGCTGGACGCCACCCTGATCCACCAGAGCATCACCGGCCTGTACGAGACACGGATCGACCTGTCTCAGC
TGGGAGGCGACAAAAGGCCGGCGGCCACGAAAAAGGCCGGCCAGGCAAAAAAGAAAAAGGAATTCGGCAG
TGGAGAGGGCAGAGGAAGTCTGCTAACATGCGGTGACGTCGAGGAGAATCCTGGCCCAATGGTAGCAGGT
CATGCCTCTGGCAGCCCCGCATTCGGGACCGCCTCTCATTCGAATTGCGAACATGAAGAGATCCACCTCG
CCGGCTCGATCCAGCCGCATGGCGCGCTTCTGGTCGTCAGCGAACATGATCATCGCGTCATCCAGGCCAG
CGCCAACGCCGCGGAATTTCTGAATCTCGGAAGCGTACTCGGCGTTCCGCTCGCCGAGATCGACGGCGAT
CTGTTGATCAAGATCCTGCCGCATCTCGATCCCACCGCCGAAGGCATGCCGGTCGCGGTGCGCTGCCGGA
TCGGCAATCCCTCTACGGAGTACTGCGGTCTGATGCATCGGCCTCCGGAAGGCGGGCTGATCATCGAACT
CGAACGTGCCGGCCCGTCGATCGATCTGTCAGGCACGCTGGCGCCGGCGCTGGAGCGGATCCGCACGGCG
GGTTCACTGCGCGCGCTGTGCGATGACACCGTGCTGCTGTTTCAGCAGTGCACCGGCTACGACCGGGTGA
TGGTGTATCGTTTCGATGAGCAAGGCCACGGCCTGGTATTCTCCGAGTGCCATGTGCCTGGGCTCGAATC
CTATTTCGGCAACCGCTATCCGTCGTCGACTGTCCCGCAGATGGCGCGGCAGCTGTACGTGCGGCAGCGC
GTCCGCGTGCTGGTCGACGTCACCTATCAGCCGGTGCCGCTGGAGCCGCGGCTGTCGCCGCTGACCGGGC
GCGATCTCGACATGTCGGGCTGCTTCCTGCGCTCGATGTCGCCGTGCCATCTGCAGTTCCTGAAGGACAT
GGGCGTGCGCGCCACCCTGGCGGTGTCGCTGGTGGTCGGCGGCAAGCTGTGGGGCCTGGTTGTCTGTCAC
CATTATCTGCCGCGCTTCATCCGTTTCGAGCTGCGGGCGATCTGCAAACGGCTCGCCGAAAGGATCGCGA
CGCGGATCACCGCGCTTGAGAGCTAAGCTAGCGAATTCTAACTAGAGCTCGCTGATCAGCCTCGACTGTG
CCTTCTAGTTGCCAGCCATCTGTTGTTTGCCCCTCCCCCGTGCCTTCCTTGACCCTGGAAGGTGCCACTC
CCACTGTCCTTTCCTAATAAAATGAGGAAATTGCATCGCATTGTCTGAGTAGGTGTCATTCTATTCTGGG
GGGTGGGGTGGGGCAGGACAGCAAGGGGGAGGATTGGGAAGAGAATAGCAGGCATGCTGGGGAGCGGCCG
CAGGAACCCCTAGTGATGGAGTTGGCCACTCCCTCTCTGCGCGCTCGCTCGCTCACTGAGGCCGGGCGAC
CAAAGGTCGCCCGACGCCCGGGCTTTGCCCGGGCGGCCTCAGTGAGCGAGCGAGCGCGCAGCTGCCTGCA
ATCACTACATTCACATCTGATTTCAGTAGTTCCTTACGAGAGTTCCTCCGCGCGAGACGAAAGGGCCTCG
TGATACGCCTATTTTTATAGGTTAATGTCATGATAATAATGGTTTCTTAGACGTCAGGTGGCACTTTTCG
GGGAAATGTGCGCGGAACCCCTATTTGTTTATTTTTCTAAATACATTCAAATATGTATCCGCTCATGAGA
CAATAACCCTGATAAATGCTTCAATAATATTGAAAAAGGAAGAGTATGAGTATTCAACATTTCCGTGTCG
CCCTTATTCCCTTTTTTGCGGCATTTTGCCTTCCTGTTTTTGCTCACCCAGAAACGCTGGTGAAAGTAAA
AGATGCTGAAGATCAGTTGGGTGCACGAGTGGGTTACATCGAACTGGATCTCAACAGCGGTAAGATCCTT
GAGAGTTTTCGCCCCGAAGAACGTTTTCCAATGATGAGCACTTTTAAAGTTCTGCTATGTGGCGCGGTAT
TATCCCGTATTGACGCCGGGCAAGAGCAACTCGGTCGCCGCATACACTATTCTCAGAATGACTTGGTTGA
GTACTCACCAGTCACAGAAAAGCATCTTACGGATGGCATGACAGTAAGAGAATTATGCAGTGCTGCCATA
ACCATGAGTGATAACACTGCGGCCAACTTACTTCTGACAACGATCGGAGGACCGAAGGAGCTAACCGCTT
TTTTGCACAACATGGGGGATCATGTAACTCGCCTTGATCGTTGGGAACCGGAGCTGAATGAAGCCATACC
AAACGACGAGCGTGACACCACGATGCCTGTAGCAATGGCAACAACGTTGCGCAAACTATTAACTGGCGAA
CTACTTACTCTAGCTTCCCGGCAACAATTAATAGACTGGATGGAGGCGGATAAAGTTGCAGGACCACTTC
TGCGCTCGGCCCTTCCGGCTGGCTGGTTTATTGCTGATAAATCTGGAGCCGGTGAGCGTGGAAGCCGCGG
TATCATTGCAGCACTGGGGCCAGATGGTAAGCCCTCCCGTATCGTAGTTATCTACACGACGGGGAGTCAG
GCAACTATGGATGAACGAAATAGACAGATCGCTGAGATAGGTGCCTCACTGATTAAGCATTGGTAACTGT
CAGACCAAGTTTACTCATATATACTTTAGATTGATTTAAAACTTCATTTTTAATTTAAAAGGATCTAGGT
GAAGATCCTTTTTGATAATCTCATGACCAAAATCCCTTAACGTGAGTTTTCGTTCCACTGAGCGTCAGAC
CCCGTAGAAAAGATCAAAGGATCTTCTTGAGATCCTTTTTTTCTGCGCGTAATCTGCTGCTTGCAAACAA
AAAAACCACCGCTACCAGCGGTGGTTTGTTTGCCGGATCAAGAGCTACCAACTCTTTTTCCGAAGGTAAC
TGGCTTCAGCAGAGCGCAGATACCAAATACTGTCCTTCTAGTGTAGCCGTAGTTAGGCCACCACTTCAAG
AACTCTGTAGCACCGCCTACATACCTCGCTCTGCTAATCCTGTTACCAGTGGCTGCTGCCAGTGGCGATA
AGTCGTGTCTTACCGGGTTGGACTCAAGACGATAGTTACCGGATAAGGCGCAGCGGTCGGGCTGAACGGG
GGGTTCGTGCACACAGCCCAGCTTGGAGCGAACGACCTACACCGAACTGAGATACCTACAGCGTGAGCTA
TGAGAAAGCGCCACGCTTCCCGAAGGGAGAAAGGCGGACAGGTATCCGGTAAGCGGCAGGGTCGGAACAG
GAGAGCGCACGAGGGAGCTTCCAGGGGGAAACGCCTGGTATCTTTATAGTCCTGTCGGGTTTCGCCACCT
CTGACTTGAGCGTCGATTTTTGTGATGCTCGTCAGGGGGGCGGAGCCTATGGAAAAACGCCAGCAACGCG
GCCTTTTTACGGTTCCTGGCCTTTTGCTGGCCTTTTGCTCACATGT
