>Addgene plasmid #91854 | pSpCas9(BB)-2A-miRFP670 | addgene partial sequence | sequence record 180069 | Addgene Partial NGS Result
CTGCCTTCGCCCCGTGCCCCGCTCCGCCGCCGCCTCGCGCCGCCCGCCCCGGCTCTGACTGACCGCGTTA
CTCCCACAGGTGAGCGGGCGGGACGGCCCTTCTCCTCCGGGCTGTAATTAGCTGAGCAAGAGGTAAGGGT
TTAAGGGATGGTTGGTTGGTGGGGTATTAATGTTTAATTACCTGGAGCACCTGCCTGAAATCACTTTTTT
TCAGGTTGGACCGGTGCCACCATGGACTATAAGGACCACGACGGAGACTACAAGGATCATGATATTGATT
ACAAAGACGATGACGATAAGATGGCCCCAAAGAAGAAGCGGAAGGTCGGTATCCACGGAGTCCCAGCAGC
CGACAAGAAGTACAGCATCGGCCTGGACATCGGCACCAACTCTGTGGGCTGGGCCGTGATCACCGACGAG
TACAAGGTGCCCAGCAAGAAATTCAAGGTGCTGGGCAACACCGACCGGCACAGCATCAAGAAGAACCTGA
TCGGAGCCCTGCTGTTCGACAGCGGCGAAACAGCCGAGGCCACCCGGCTGAAGAGAACCGCCAGAAGAAG
ATACACCAGACGGAAGAACCGGATCTGCTATCTGCAAGAGATCTTCAGCAACGAGATGGCCAAGGTGGAC
GACAGCTTCTTCCACAGACTGGAAGAGTCCTTCCTGGTGGAAGAGGATAAGAAGCACGAGCGGCACCCCA
TCTTCGGCAACATCGTGGACGAGGTGGCCTACCACGAGAAGTACCCCACCATCTACCACCTGAGAAAGAA
ACTGGTGGACAGCACCGACAAGGCCGACCTGCGGCTGATCTATCTGGCCCTGGCCCACATGATCAAGTTC
CGGGGCCACTTCCTGATCGAGGGCGACCTGAACCCCGACAACAGCGACGTGGACAAGCTGTTCATCCAGC
TGGTGCAGACCTACAACCAGCTGTTCGAGGAAAACCCCATCAACGCCAGCGGCGTGGACGCCAAGGCCAT
CCTGTCTGCCAGACTGAGCAAGAGCAGACGGCTGGAAAATCTGATCGCCCAGCTGCCCGGCGAGAAGAAG
AATGGCCTGTTCGGAAACCTGATTGCCCTGAGCCTGGGCCTGACCCCCAACTTCAAGAGCAACTTCGACC
TGGCCGAGGATGCCAAACTGCAGCTGAGCAAGGACACCTACGACGACGACCTGGACAACCTGCTGGCCCA
GATCGGCGACCAGTACGCCGACCTGTTTCTGGCCGCCAAGAACCTGTCCGACGCCATCCTGCTGAGCGAC
ATCCTGAGAGTGAACACCGAGATCACCAAGGCCCCCCTGAGCGCCTCTATGATCAAGAGATACGACGAGC
ACCACCAGGACCTGACCCTGCTGAAAGCTCTCGTGCGGCAGCAGCTGCCTGAGAAGTACAAAGAGATTTT
CTTCGACCAGAGCAAGAACGGCTACGCCGGCTACATTGACGGCGGAGCCAGCCAGGAAGAGTTCTACAAG
TTCATCAAGCCCATCCTGGAAAAGATGGACGGCACCGAGGAACTGCTCGTGAAGCTGAACAGAGAGGACC
TGCTGCGGAAGCAGCGGACCTTCGACAACGGCAGCATCCCCCACCAGATCCACCTGGGAGAGCTGCACGC
CATTCTGCGGCGGCAGGAAGATTTTTACCCATTCCTGAAGGACAACCGGGAAAAGATCGAGAAGATCCTG
ACCTTCCGCATCCCCTACTACGTGGGCCCTCTGGCCAGGGGAAACAGCAGATTCGCCTGGATGACCAGAA
AGAGCGAGGAAACCATCACCCCCTGGAACTTCGAGGAAGTGGTGGACAAGGGCGCTTCCGCCCAGAGCTT
CATCGAGCGGATGACCAACTTCGATAAGAACCTGCCCAACGAGAAGGTGCTGCCCAAGCACAGCCTGCTG
TACGAGTACTTCACCGTGTATAACGAGCTGACCAAAGTGAAATACGTGACCGAGGGAATGAGAAAGCCCG
CCTTCCTGAGCGGCGAGCAGAAAAAGGCCATCGTGGACCTGCTGTTCAAGACCAACCGGAAAGTGACCGT
GAAGCAGCTGAAAGAGGACTACTTCAAGAAAATCGAGTGCTTCGACTCCGTGGAAATCTCCGGCGTGGAA
GATCGGTTCAACGCCTCCCTGGGCACATACCACGATCTGCTGAAAATTATCAAGGACAAGGACTTCCTGG
ACAATGAGGAAAACGAGGACATTCTGGAAGATATCGTGCTGACCCTGACACTGTTTGAGGACAGAGAGAT
GATCGAGGAACGGCTGAAAACCTATGCCCACCTGTTCGACGACAAAGTGATGAAGCAGCTGAAGCGGCGG
AGATACACCGGCTGGGGCAGGCTGAGCCGGAAGCTGATCAACGGCATCCGGGACAAGCAGTCCGGCAAGA
CAATCCTGGATTTCCTGAAGTCCGACGGCTTCGCCAACAGAAACTTCATGCAGCTGATCCACGACGACAG
CCTGACCTTTAAAGAGGACATCCAGAAAGCCCAGGTGTCCGGCCAGGGCGATAGCCTGCACGAGCACATT
GCCAATCTGGCCGGCAGCCCCGCCATTAAGAAGGGCATCCTGCAGACAGTGAAGGTGGTGGACGAGCTCG
TGAAAGTGATGGGCCGGCACAAGCCCGAGAACATCGTGATCGAAATGGCCAGAGAGAACCAGACCACCCA
GAAGGGACAGAAGAACAGCCGCGAGAGAATGAAGCGGATCGAAGAGGGCATCAAAGAGCTGGGCAGCCAG
ATCCTGAAAGAACACCCCGTGGAAAACACCCAGCTGCAGAACGAGAAGCTGTACCTGTACTACCTGCAGA
ATGGGCGGGATATGTACGTGGACCAGGAACTGGACATCAACCGGCTGTCCGACTACGATGTGGACCATAT
CGTGCCTCAGAGCTTTCTGAAGGACGACTCCATCGACAACAAGGTGCTGACCAGAAGCGACAAGAACCGG
GGCAAGAGCGACAACGTGCCCTCCGAAGAGGTCGTGAAGAAGATGAAGAACTACTGGCGGCAGCTGCTGA
ACGCCAAGCTGATTACCCAGAGAAAGTTCGACAATCTGACCAAGGCCGAGAGAGGCGGCCTGAGCGAACT
GGATAAGGCCGGCTTCATCAAGAGACAGCTGGTGGAAACCCGGCAGATCACAAAGCACGTGGCACAGATC
CTGGACTCCCGGATGAACACTAAGTACGACGAGAATGACAAGCTGATCCGGGAAGTGAAAGTGATCACCC
TGAAGTCCAAGCTGGTGTCCGATTTCCGGAAGGATTTCCAGTTTTACAAAGTGCGCGAGATCAACAACTA
CCACCACGCCCACGACGCCTACCTGAACGCCGTCGTGGGAACCGCCCTGATCAAAAAGTACCCTAAGCTG
GAAAGCGAGTTCGTGTACGGCGACTACAAGGTGTACGACGTGCGGAAGATGATCGCCAAGAGCGAGCAGG
AAATCGGCAAGGCTACCGCCAAGTACTTCTTCTACAGCAACATCATGAACTTTTTCAAGACCGAGATTAC
CCTGGCCAACGGCGAGATCCGGAAGCGGCCTCTGATCGAGACAAACGGCGAAACCGGGGAGATCGTGTGG
GATAAGGGCCGGGATTTTGCCACCGTGCGGAAAGTGCTGAGCATGCCCCAAGTGAATATCGTGAAAAAGA
CCGAGGTGCAGACAGGCGGCTTCAGCAAAGAGTCTATCCTGCCCAAGAGGAACAGCGATAAGCTGATCGC
CAGAAAGAAGGACTGGGACCCTAAGAAGTACGGCGGCTTCGACAGCCCCACCGTGGCCTATTCTGTGCTG
GTGGTGGCCAAAGTGGAAAAGGGCAAGTCCAAGAAACTGAAGAGTGTGAAAGAGCTGCTGGGGATCACCA
TCATGGAAAGAAGCAGCTTCGAGAAGAATCCCATCGACTTTCTGGAAGCCAAGGGCTACAAAGAAGTGAA
AAAGGACCTGATCATCAAGCTGCCTAAGTACTCCCTGTTCGAGCTGGAAAACGGCCGGAAGAGAATGCTG
GCCTCTGCCGGCGAACTGCAGAAGGGAAACGAACTGGCCCTGCCCTCCAAATATGTGAACTTCCTGTACC
TGGCCAGCCACTATGAGAAGCTGAAGGGCTCCCCCGAGGATAATGAGCAGAAACAGCTGTTTGTGGAACA
GCACAAGCACTACCTGGACGAGATCATCGAGCAGATCAGCGAGTTCTCCAAGAGAGTGATCCTGGCCGAC
GCTAATCTGGACAAAGTGCTGTCCGCCTACAACAAGCACCGGGATAAGCCCATCAGAGAGCAGGCCGAGA
ATATCATCCACCTGTTTACCCTGACCAATCTGGGAGCCCCTGCCGCCTTCAAGTACTTTGACACCACCAT
CGACCGGAAGAGGTACACCAGCACCAAAGAGGTGCTGGACGCCACCCTGATCCACCAGAGCATCACCGGC
CTGTACGAGACACGGATCGACCTGTCTCAGCTGGGAGGCGACAAAAGGCCGGCGGCCACGAAAAAGGCCG
GCCAGGCAAAAAAGAAAAAGGAATTCGGCAGTGGAGAGGGCAGAGGAAGTCTGCTAACATGCGGTGACGT
CGAGGAGAATCCTGGCCCAATGGTAGCAGGTCATGCCTCTGGCAGCCCCGCATTCGGGACCGCCTCTCAT
TCGAATTGCGAACATGAAGAGATCCACCTCGCCGGCTCGATCCAGCCGCATGGCGCGCTTCTGGTCGTCA
GCGAACATGATCATCGCGTCATCCAGGCCAGCGCCAACGCCGCGGAATTTCTGAATCTCGGAAGCGTACT
CGGCGTTCCGCTCGCCGAGATCGACGGCGATCTGTTGATCAAGATCCTGCCGCATCTCGATCCCACCGCC
GAAGGCATGCCGGTCGCGGTGCGCTGCCGGATCGGCAATCCCTCTACGGAGTACTGCGGTCTGATGCATC
GGCCTCCGGAAGGCGGGCTGATCATCGAACTCGAACGTGCCGGCCCGTCGATCGATCTGTCAGGCACGCT
GGCGCCGGCGCTGGAGCGGATCCGCACGGCGGGTTCACTGCGCGCGCTGTGCGATGACACCGTGCTGCTG
TTTCAGCAGTGCACCGGCTACGACCGGGTGATGGTGTATCGTTTCGATGAGCAAGGCCACGGCCTGGTAT
TCTCCGAGTGCCATGTGCCTGGGCTCGAATCCTATTTCGGCAACCGCTATCCGTCGTCGACTGTCCCGCA
GATGGCGCGGCAGCTGTACGTGCGGCAGCGCGTCCGCGTGCTGGTCGACGTCACCTATCAGCCGGTGCCG
CTGGAGCCGCGGCTGTCGCCGCTGACCGGGCGCGATCTCGACATGTCGGGCTGCTTCCTGCGCTCGATGT
CGCCGTGCCATCTGCAGTTCCTGAAGGACATGGGCGTGCGCGCCACCCTGGCGGTGTCGCTGGTGGTCGG
CGGCAAGCTGTGGGGCCTGGTTGTCTGTCACCATTATCTGCCGCGCTTCATCCGTTTCGAGCTGCGGGCG
ATCTGCAAACGGCTCGCCGAAAGGATCGCGACGCGGATCACCGCGCTTGAGAGCTAAGCTAGCGAATTCT
AACTAGAGCTCGCTGATCAGCCTCGACTGTGCCTTCTAGTTGCCAGCCATCTGTTGTTTGCCCCTCCCCC
GTGCCTTCCTTGACCCTGGAAGGTGCCACTCCCACTGTCCTTTCCTAATAAAATGAGGAAATTGCATCGC
ATTGTCTGAGTAGGTGTCATTCTATTCTGGGGGGTGGGGTGGGGCAGGACAGCAAGGGGGAGGATTGGGA
AGAGAATAGCAGGCATGCTGGGGAGCGGCCGCAGGAACCCCTAGTGATGGAGTTGGCCACTCCCTCTCTG
CGCGCTCGCTCGCTCACTGAGGCCGGGCGACCAAAGGTCGCCCGACGCCCGGGCTTTGCCCGGGCGGCCT
CAGTGAGCGAGCGAGCGCGCAGCTGCCTGCAATCACTACATTCACATCTGATTTCAGTAGTTCCTTACGA
GAGTTCCTCCGCGCGAGACGAAAGGGCCTCGTGATACGCCTATTTTTATAGGTTAATGTCATGATAATAA
TGGTTTCTTAGACGTCAGGTGGCACTTTTCGGGGAAATGTGCGCGGAACCCCTATTTGTTTATTTTTCTA
AATACATTCAAATATGTATCCGCTCATGAGACAATAACCCTGATAAATGCTTCAATAATATTGAAAAAGG
AAGAGTATGAGTATTCAACATTTCCGTGTCGCCCTTATTCCCTTTTTTGCGGCATTTTGCCTTCCTGTTT
TTGCTCACCCAGAAACGCTGGTGAAAGTAAAAGATGCTGAAGATCAGTTGGGTGCACGAGTGGGTTACAT
CGAACTGGATCTCAACAGCGGTAAGATCCTTGAGAGTTTTCGCCCCGAAGAACGTTTTCCAATGATGAGC
ACTTTTAAAGTTCTGCTATGTGGCGCGGTATTATCCCGTATTGACGCCGGGCAAGAGCAACTCGGTCGCC
GCATACACTATTCTCAGAATGACTTGGTTGAGTACTCACCAGTCACAGAAAAGCATCTTACGGATGGCAT
GACAGTAAGAGAATTATGCAGTGCTGCCATAACCATGAGTGATAACACTGCGGCCAACTTACTTCTGACA
ACGATCGGAGGACCGAAGGAGCTAACCGCTTTTTTGCACAACATGGGGGATCATGTAACTCGCCTTGATC
GTTGGGAACCGGAGCTGAATGAAGCCATACCAAACGACGAGCGTGACACCACGATGCCTGTAGCAATGGC
AACAACGTTGCGCAAACTATTAACTGGCGAACTACTTACTCTAGCTTCCCGGCAACAATTAATAGACTGG
ATGGAGGCGGATAAAGTTGCAGGACCACTTCTGCGCTCGGCCCTTCCGGCTGGCTGGTTTATTGCTGATA
AATCTGGAGCCGGTGAGCGTGGAAGCCGCGGTATCATTGCAGCACTGGGGCCAGATGGTAAGCCCTCCCG
TATCGTAGTTATCTACACGACGGGGAGTCAGGCAACTATGGATGAACGAAATAGACAGATCGCTGAGATA
GGTGCCTCACTGATTAAGCATTGGTAACTGTCAGACCAAGTTTACTCATATATACTTTAGATTGATTTAA
AACTTCATTTTTAATTTAAAAGGATCTAGGTGAAGATCCTTTTTGATAATCTCATGACCAAAATCCCTTA
ACGTGAGTTTTCGTTCCACTGAGCGTCAGACCCCGTAGAAAAGATCAAAGGATCTTCTTGAGATCCTTTT
TTTCTGCGCGTAATCTGCTGCTTGCAAACAAAAAAACCACCGCTACCAGCGGTGGTTTGTTTGCCGGATC
AAGAGCTACCAACTCTTTTTCCGAAGGTAACTGGCTTCAGCAGAGCGCAGATACCAAATACTGTTCTTCT
AGTGTAGCCGTAGTTAGGCCACCACTTCAAGAACTCTGTAGCACCGCCTACATACCTCGCTCTGCTAATC
CTGTTACCAGTGGCTGCTGCCAGTGGCGATAAGTCGTGTCTTACCGGGTTGGACTCAAGACGATAGTTAC
CGGATAAGGCGCAGCGGTCGGGCTGAACGGGGGGTTCGTGCACACAGCCCAGCTTGGAGCGAACGACCTA
CACCGAACTGAGATACCTACAGCGTGAGCTATGAGAAAGCGCCACGCTTCCCGAAGGGAGAAAGGCGGAC
AGGTATCCGGTAAGCGGCAGGGTCGGAACAGGAGAGCGCACGAGGGAGCTTCCAGGGGGAAACGCCTGGT
ATCTTTATAGTCCTGTCGGGTTTCGCCACCTCTGACTTGAGCGTCGATTTTTGTGATGCTCGTCAGGGGG
GCGGAGCCTATGGAAAAACGCCAGCAACGCGGCCTTTTTACGGTTCCTGGCCTTTTGCTGGCCTTTTGCT
CACATGTGAGGGCCTATTTCCCATGATTCCTTCATATTTGCATATACGATACAAGGCTGTTAGAGAGATA
ATTGGAATTAATTTGACTGTAAACACAAAGATATTAGTACAAAATACGTGACGTAGAAAGTAATAATTTC
TTGGGTAGTTTGCAGTTTTAAAATTATGTTTTAAAATGGACTATCATATGCTTACCGTAACTTGAAAGTA
TTTCGATTTCTTGGCTTTATATATCTTGTGGAAAGGACGAAACACCGGGTCTTCGAGAAGACCTGTTTTA
GAGCTAGAAATAGCAAGTTAAAATAAGGCTAGTCCGTTATCAACTTGAAAAAGTGGCACCGAGTCGGTGC
TTTTTTGTTTTAGAGCTAGAAATAGCAAGTTAAAATAAGGCTAGTCCGTTTTTAGCGCGTGCGCCAATTC
TGCAGACAAATGGCTCTAGAGGTACCCGTTACATAACTTACGGTAAATGGCCCGCCTGGCTGACCGCCCA
ACGACCCCCGCCCATTGACGTCAATAGTAACGCCAATAGGGACTTTCCATTGACGTCAATGGGTGGAGTA
TTTACGGTAAACTGCCCACTTGGCAGTACATCAAGTGTATCATATGCCAAGTACGCCCCCTATTGACGTC
AATGACGGTAAATGGCCCGCCTGGCATTGTGCCCAGTACATGACCTTATGGGACTTTCCTACTTGGCAGT
ACATCTACGTATTAGTCATCGCTATTACCATGGTCGAGGTGAGCCCCACGTTCTGCTTCACTCTCCCCAT
CTCCCCCCCCTCCCCACCCCCAATTTTGTATTTATTTATTTTTTAATTATTTTGTGCAGCGATGGGGGCG
GGGG
